Addgene plasmid #205995: pLVX-dnMCAK
Purpose: inducible expression of HA-dnMCAK
Depositing lab: Floris Foijer. Publication: cGAS-STING drives the IL-6-dependent survival of chromosomally instable cancers. Hong C, Schubert M, Tijhuis AE, Requesens M, Roorda M, van den Brink A, Ruiz LA, Bakker PL, van der Sluis T, Pieters W, Chen M, Wardenaar R, van der Vegt B, Spierings DCJ, de Bruyn M, van Vugt MATM, Foijer F. Nature. 2022 Jul;607(7918):366-373. doi: 10.1038/s41586-022-04847-2. Epub 2022 Jun 15. PubMed 35705809.
Backbone
  Vector backbone: pLVX
  Backbone manufacturer: Clontech
  Backbone size w/o insert (bp): 7799
  Total vector size (bp): 9959
  Vector type: Mammalian Expression
  Selectable markers: Puromycin
Growth in bacteria
  Bacterial resistance: Ampicillin, 100 μg/mL
  Growth temperature: 37°C
  Growth strain: NEB Stable
  Copy number: High Copy
Gene/Insert
  Gene/Insert name: dnMCAK (alt name: dominant-negative mutant Kif2C)
  Species: Cricetulus griseus
  Insert size (bp): 2154
  Promoter: pTight
  Tag / fusion protein: HA (N terminal on insert)
  Cloning method: Restriction Enzyme; 5′ cloning site BamHI (not destroyed); 3′ cloning site MluI (not destroyed)
  Sequencing primers: 5′ ATAAGCAGAGCTCGTTTAGT; 3′ TCAttggtgccgtttcttgctg
Resource information
  A portion of this plasmid was derived from a plasmid made by: Bakhoum, S. F.
Terms and licenses: Academic/Nonprofit Terms; Industry Terms: Not Available to Industry
Depositor comments: Dominant-negative MCAK mutant reported in Bakhoum, S. F. et al. Chromosomal instability drives metastasis through a cytosolic DNA response. Nature 553, 467–472 (2018). https://pubmed.ncbi.nlm.nih.gov/29342134/
How to cite: pLVX-dnMCAK was a gift from Floris Foijer (Addgene plasmid # 205995 ; http://n2t.net/addgene:205995 ; RRID:Addgene_205995)
