[The description below was written by a language model from this plasmid's Addgene catalogue record and pLannotate feature annotations shown in this document.]
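Description:
pLVX-dnMCAK is an HIV-1-derived lentiviral transfer plasmid built on the Clontech pLVX backbone for tetracycline-inducible expression of an HA-tagged dominant-negative mutant of MCAK (Kif2C) in mammalian cells. It is maintained in E. coli through a high-copy ColE1/pUC-type origin and an ampicillin resistance gene. The catalogue lists a total size of about 9.96 kb, and the sequenced record behind the feature table is slightly shorter at about 9.91 kb. The viral portion is flanked by two HIV-1 LTR annotations. It contains the Ψ packaging signal with a gag fragment, the Rev response element for Rev-dependent nuclear export of the genomic RNA, the cPPT/CTS element, which aids transduction, and a WPRE that enhances transcript expression. Packaging functions must be supplied in trans, since only fragments of viral genes remain.

The payload is the Chinese hamster (Cricetulus griseus) KIF2C coding sequence of roughly 2.15 kb, cloned between BamHI and MluI. The N-terminal HA tag is recorded in the catalogue but is not annotated separately in the feature table. The specific mutation that makes the protein dominant-negative is not stated in the record. Expression is driven by the PTight promoter, which consists of seven tet operators upstream of a minimal CMV promoter. It therefore requires a Tet transactivator, which is not annotated on this plasmid and would have to be provided separately. Downstream, a mouse PGK promoter drives puromycin N-acetyltransferase, so transduced cells can be selected.

MCAK is a microtubule-depolymerizing kinesin that regulates kinetochore microtubule turnover and chromosome segregation. The depositor's references link this mutant to studies of chromosomal instability, cytosolic DNA responses and cGAS-STING signalling in cancer cells.
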