Features (pLannotate 1.2.2; 22 found; start..end, strand, type, name):
    376..633     +  LTR            5' LTR (truncated): truncated 5' long terminal repeat (LTR) from HIV-1
    680..805     +  misc_feature   HIV-1 Ψ: packaging signal of human immunodeficiency virus type 1
    789..1127    +  CDS            HIV-1 gag (fragment): gag protein from human immunodeficiency virus 1; gag
   1302..1535    +  misc_feature   RRE: The Rev response element (RRE) of HIV-1 allows for Rev-dependent mRNA export from the nucleus to the cytoplasm.
   1912..2012    +  CDS            Rev (fragment): human immunodeficiency virus 1 (HIV-1) Rev protein; rev; enhances nuclear export of unspliced and incompletely spliced viral mRNAs
   2027..2142    +  misc_feature   cPPT/CTS: central polypurine tract and central termination sequence of HIV-1 (lacking the first T)
   2205..2519    +  promoter       tight TRE promoter: Tet-responsive promoter PTight, consisting of seven tet operator sequences followed by the minimal CMV promoter
   2574..4724    +  CDS            KIF2C: KIF2C_CRIGR - Also known as KNSL6. Experimental evidence at protein level: Swiss-Prot protein existence level 1. In complex with KIF18B, constitutes the major microtubule plus-end depolymerizing activity in mitotic cells (By similarity). Regulates the turnover of microtubules at the kinetochore and functions in chromosome segregation during mitosis (PubMed:14960279). Plays a role in chromosome congression and is required for the lateral to end- on conversion of the chromosome-microtubule attachment (By similarity). From Cricetulus griseus (Chinese hamster) (Cricetulus barabensis griseus).
   4744..5243    +  promoter       PGK promoter: mouse phosphoglycerate kinase 1 promoter
   5264..5863    +  CDS            PuroR: puromycin N-acetyltransferase; pac from Streptomyces alboniger; confers resistance to puromycin
   5880..6468    +  misc_feature   WPRE: woodchuck hepatitis virus posttranscriptional regulatory element
   6485..7003    +  CDS            nef (fragment): NEF_HV1BR - Experimental evidence at protein level: Swiss-Prot protein existence level 1. Extracellular Nef protein targets CD4(+) T-lymphocytes for apoptosis by interacting with CXCR4 surface receptors (PubMed:14990729). From Human immunodeficiency virus type 1 group M subtype B (isolate BRU/LAI) (HIV-1).
   7051..7308    +  LTR            5' LTR (truncated): truncated 5' long terminal repeat (LTR) from HIV-1
   7460..7476    -  protein_bind   lac operator: The lac repressor binds to the lac operator to inhibit transcription in E. coli. This inhibition can be relieved by adding lactose or isopropyl-β-D-thiogalactopyranoside (IPTG). lac repressor encoded by lacI
   7484..7514    -  promoter       lac promoter: promoter for the E. coli lac operon
   7529..7550    -  protein_bind   CAP binding site: CAP binding activates transcription in the presence of cAMP. E. coli catabolite activator protein
   7563..7655    -  CDS            lacI (fragment): lac repressor; lacI; The lac repressor binds to the lac operator to inhibit transcription in E. coli. This inhibition can be relieved by adding lactose or isopropyl-β-D-thiogalactopyranoside (IPTG).
   7838..8426    -  rep_origin     ori: high-copy-number ColE1/pMB1/pBR322/pUC origin of replication
   8597..9457    -  CDS            AmpR: β-lactamase; bla; confers resistance to ampicillin, carbenicillin, and related antibiotics
   9458..9562    -  promoter       AmpR promoter: bla
   9610..9744    +  polyA_signal   SV40 poly(A) signal: SV40 polyadenylation signal
   9911..328     +  CDS            nef (fragment) (across the origin): NEF_HV1BR - Experimental evidence at protein level: Swiss-Prot protein existence level 1. Extracellular Nef protein targets CD4(+) T-lymphocytes for apoptosis by interacting with CXCR4 surface receptors (PubMed:14990729). From Human immunodeficiency virus type 1 group M subtype B (isolate BRU/LAI) (HIV-1).
>Addgene plasmid #205995 | pLVX-dnMCAK | addgene full sequence | sequence record 409796 | Addgene NGS Result
GGAAGGGCTAATTCACTCCCAAAGAAGACAAGATATCCTTGATCTGTGGATCTACCACACACAAGGCTAC
TTCCCTGATTAGCAGAACTACACACCAGGGCCAGGGGTCAGATATCCACTGACCTTTGGATGGTGCTACA
AGCTAGTACCAGTTGAGCCAGATAAGGTAGAAGAGGCCAATAAAGGAGAGAACACCAGCTTGTTACACCC
TGTGAGCCTGCATGGGATGGATGACCCGGAGAGAGAAGTGTTAGAGTGGAGGTTTGACAGCCGCCTAGCA
TTTCATCACGTGGCCCGAGAGCTGCATCCGGAGTACTTCAAGAACTGCTGATATCGAGCTTGCTACAAGG
GACTTTCCGCTGGGGACTTTCCAGGGAGGCGTGGCCTGGGCGGGACTGGGGAGTGGCGAGCCCTCAGATC
CTGCATATAAGCAGCTGCTTTTTGCCTGTACTGGGTCTCTCTGGTTAGACCAGATCTGAGCCTGGGAGCT
CTCTGGCTAACTAGGGAACCCACTGCTTAAGCCTCAATAAAGCTTGCCTTGAGTGCTTCAAGTAGTGTGT
GCCCGTCTGTTGTGTGACTCTGGTAACTAGAGATCCCTCAGACCCTTTTAGTCAGTGTGGAAAATCTCTA
GCAGTGGCGCCCGAACAGGGACTTGAAAGCGAAAGGGAAACCAGAGGAGCTCTCTCGACGCAGGACTCGG
CTTGCTGAAGCGCGCACGGCAAGAGGCGAGGGGCGGCGACTGGTGAGTACGCCAAAAATTTTGACTAGCG
GAGGCTAGAAGGAGAGAGATGGGTGCGAGAGCGTCAGTATTAAGCGGGGGAGAATTAGATCGCGATGGGA
AAAAATTCGGTTAAGGCCAGGGGGAAAGAAAAAATATAAATTAAAACATATAGTATGGGCAAGCAGGGAG
CTAGAACGATTCGCAGTTAATCCTGGCCTGTTAGAAACATCAGAAGGCTGTAGACAAATACTGGGACAGC
TACAACCATCCCTTCAGACAGGATCAGAAGAACTTAGATCATTATATAATACAGTAGCAACCCTCTATTG
TGTGCATCAAAGGATAGAGATAAAAGACACCAAGGAAGCTTTAGACAAGATAGAGGAAGAGCAAAACAAA
AGTAAGACCACCGCACAGCAAGCGGCCGGCCGCTGATCTTCAGACCTGGAGGAGGAGATATGAGGGACAA
TTGGAGAAGTGAATTATATAAATATAAAGTAGTAAAAATTGAACCATTAGGAGTAGCACCCACCAAGGCA
AAGAGAAGAGTGGTGCAGAGAGAAAAAAGAGCAGTGGGAATAGGAGCTTTGTTCCTTGGGTTCTTGGGAG
CAGCAGGAAGCACTATGGGCGCAGCGTCAATGACGCTGACGGTACAGGCCAGACAATTATTGTCTGGTAT
AGTGCAGCAGCAGAACAATTTGCTGAGGGCTATTGAGGCGCAACAGCATCTGTTGCAACTCACAGTCTGG
GGCATCAAGCAGCTCCAGGCAAGAATCCTGGCTGTGGAAAGATACCTAAAGGATCAACAGCTCCTGGGGA
TTTGGGGTTGCTCTGGAAAACTCATTTGCACCACTGCTGTGCCTTGGAATGCTAGTTGGAGTAATAAATC
TCTGGAACAGATTTGGAATCACACGACCTGGATGGAGTGGGACAGAGAAATTAACAATTACACAAGCTTA
ATACACTCCTTAATTGAAGAATCGCAAAACCAGCAAGAAAAGAATGAACAAGAATTATTGGAATTAGATA
AATGGGCAAGTTTGTGGAATTGGTTTAACATAACAAATTGGCTGTGGTATATAAAATTATTCATAATGAT
AGTAGGAGGCTTGGTAGGTTTAAGAATAGTTTTTGCTGTACTTTCTATAGTGAATAGAGTTAGGCAGGGA
TATTCACCATTATCGTTTCAGACCCACCTCCCAACCCCGAGGGGACCCGACAGGCCCGAAGGAATAGAAG
AAGAAGGTGGAGAGAGAGACAGAGACAGATCCATTCGATTAGTGAACGGATCTCGACGGTATCGCCTTTA
AAAGAAAAGGGGGGATTGGGGGGTACAGTGCAGGGGAAAGAATAGTAGACATAATAGCAACAGACATACA
AACTAAAGAATTACAAAAACAAATTACAAAAATTCAAAATTTTCGGGTTTATTACAGGGACAGCAGAGAT
CCAGTTTATCGATGAGGCCCTTTCGTCTTCACTCGAGTTTACTCCCTATCAGTGATAGAGAACGTATGTC
GAGTTTACTCCCTATCAGTGATAGAGAACGATGTCGAGTTTACTCCCTATCAGTGATAGAGAACGTATGT
CGAGTTTACTCCCTATCAGTGATAGAGAACGTATGTCGAGTTTACTCCCTATCAGTGATAGAGAACGTAT
GTCGAGTTTATCCCTATCAGTGATAGAGAACGTATGTCGAGTTTACTCCCTATCAGTGATAGAGAACGTA
TGTCGAGGTAGGCGTGTACGGTGGGAGGCCTATATAAGCAGAGCTCGTTTAGTGAACCGTCAGATCGCCT
GGAGAAGGATCATGTACCCCTACGACGTGCCCGACTACGCCTCCCTCGGATCCGAGTCGCTTCCCGCTCG
ATTGTTTCCTGGTCTCTCCATCAAGATTCAACGCAGTAATGGCTTAATTCACAGTGCCAACATAAGCACA
GTGAACGTGGAGAAATCCTGTGTTTCAGTGGAATGGATAGAAGGAGGTAACACGAAAGGCAAAGAGATTG
ATTTTGATGATGTGGCTGCAATAAACCCAGAACTTCTACAGCTTCTTCCCTTACACCCAAAGGACAATCT
GCCACTGCAGGAAAATGTAACAGTTCCGAAGCAAAAACGCAGAGCAGTCAACTCCAAAATTCCAGCTCCA
AAAGAAGGTCTTCGAGCACGTGCAACTCGCATGGCAACTGTCCCAGAGGTTCGAATTGCCACTCAGGAGA
ATGAAATGGAGGTGGAGCTGCCTGTGGCTACAAACTCTCGAAAGCAGTTTTCGGTTGCCACTGGCCTCCC
TAGGCCCTCCTGTCCTGCAATGACAGAATTACCGTTGTCGATGGTCAGCGAGGAGGCAGAAGAGCAAGTC
CATCCCACCCGAAGCACATCTTCTGCAAACCCTGCTCGGAGGAAAGCATGTATTGTGAAGGAAATGGAAA
AAATGAAGAACAAGCGGGAAGAGAAGAGGGCCCAGAACTCGGAAATAAGAATAAAGCGAGCTCAGGAATA
TGACAGCAGCTTTCCAAACTGGGAATTTGCCCGGATGATTAAAGAATTCCGGGTTACTATAGAATGTCAC
CCACTTACTCTGACTGATCCTACGGAAGAGCACAGGATCTGCGTGTGTGTGAGGAAGCGCCCACTGAATA
AGCAAGAACTGGCCAAGAAAGAAATCGATGTGATTTCTGTTCCCAGCAAGTGTTTGCTCTTTGTGCATGA
ACCCAAATTGAAAGTGGACTTGACAAAGTATCTGGAGAATCAGGCATTCTGCTTCGATTTTGCCTTTGAT
GAAACAGCTTCAAATGAAGTCGTCTACAGGTTCACAGCAAGGCCACTGGTACAGACGATTTTTGAAGGGG
GAAAAGCAACCTGCTTTGCCTATGGGCAGACGGGCAGTGGGAAGACTCACACAATGGGTGGAGACCTGTC
TGGTAAATCTCAGAATACATCTAAAGGGATCTATGCAATGGCTTCCCGGGATGTCTTCCTTCTGAAGAGT
CAGCCTCGCTACCGGAACTTAAACTTGGAAGTTTATGTGACATTCTTTGAGATCTACAATGGGAAGGTGT
TTGATCTGCTCAACAAGAAGGCCAAGCTACGTGTACTAGAAGACAGCAAGCAGCAGGTGCAGGTTGTGGG
ACTTCAGGAGTACCTGGTTAACTGTGCTGATGATGTCATCAAGATGCTCAACATGGGCAGTGCCTGCAGG
ACTTCTGGACAGACTTTTGCCAACTCCAATTCTTCCCGCTCCCATGCCTGCTTCCAGATTCTTCTTCGAG
CCAAAGGGAGATTGCATGGCAAATTCTCCTTGGTGGATCTGGCAGGGAATGAACGAGGGGCTGACACTTC
TAGTGCTGACCGCCAGACTCGCATGGAGGGTGCAGAGATTAACAAGTCTCTCCTAGCACTGAAGGAGTGC
ATCAGGGCGCTGGGACAGAACAAGGCTGCCACCCCATTCGCTGAGAGCGCACTGACTCAGGTGCTAAGGG
ATTCATTCATTGGGGAGAACTCGAGGACTTGCATGATTGCCATGATCTCACCAGGCATAAGCTCCTGTGA
ATATACTTTAAACACGCTGAGATATGCAGACAGAGTCAAGGAGCTGAGCCCCCACAGCGGGCTCAGTGGA
GAGCAGCCAATTCAAATGGAAACGGAAGAGATGGAAGCCAGCTCTAATGGGACCTCGCTGGCAGTCAATT
TCAAGGAAGAAGAGGAGCTGTCTTCCCAGATGTCCAGCTTTAATGAAGCCATGAGTCAGATCAGGGAGCT
GGAAGAGAGGGCCATGGAGGAGCTCAGGGAGATCATACAGCAAGGACCAGGCTGGCTTGAGCTCTCTGAG
ATGACTGATCAGCCAGACTATGACTTAGAGACCTTTGTGAACAAAGCAGAATCTGCCCTGACTCAGCAGA
CTAAGCACTTCTCAGCCCTGCGAGAAGTCATCAAGGCCCTGCGTGTGGCCATGCAACTGGAAGAACAGGC
TAGCAAACAGATGAACAGCAAGAAACGGCACCAATGAACGCGTGAATTCTACCGGGTAGGGGAGGCGCTT
TTCCCAAGGCAGTCTGGAGCATGCGCTTTAGCAGCCCCGCTGGGCACTTGGCGCTACACAAGTGGCCTCT
GGCCTCGCACACATTCCACATCCACCGGTAGGCGCCAACCGGCTCCGTTCTTTGGTGGCCCCTTCGCGCC
ACCTTCTACTCCTCCCCTAGTCAGGAAGTTCCCCCCCGCCCCGCAGCTCGCGTCGTGCAGGACGTGACAA
ATGGAAGTAGCACGTCTCACTAGTCTCGTGCAGATGGACAGCACCGCTGAGCAATGGAAGCGGGTAGGCC
TTTGGGGCAGCGGCCAATAGCAGCTTTGCTCCTTCGCTTTCTGGGCTCAGAGGCTGGGAAGGGGTGGGTC
CGGGGGCGGGCTCAGGGGCGGGCTCAGGGGCGGGGCGGGCGCCCGAAGGTCCTCCGGAGGCCCGGCATTC
TGCACGCTTCAAAAGCGCACGTCTGCCGCGCTGTTCTCCTCTTCCTCATCTCCGGGCCTTTCGACCTGCA
GCCCAAGCTTACCATGACCGAGTACAAGCCCACGGTGCGCCTCGCCACCCGCGACGACGTCCCCAGGGCC
GTACGCACCCTCGCCGCCGCGTTCGCCGACTACCCCGCCACGCGCCACACCGTCGATCCGGACCGCCACA
TCGAGCGGGTCACCGAGCTGCAAGAACTCTTCCTCACGCGCGTCGGGCTCGACATCGGCAAGGTGTGGGT
CGCGGACGACGGCGCCGCGGTGGCGGTCTGGACCACGCCGGAGAGCGTCGAAGCGGGGGCGGTGTTCGCC
GAGATCGGCCCGCGCATGGCCGAGTTGAGCGGTTCCCGGCTGGCCGCGCAGCAACAGATGGAAGGCCTCC
TGGCGCCGCACCGGCCCAAGGAGCCCGCGTGGTTCCTGGCCACCGTCGGCGTCTCGCCCGACCACCAGGG
CAAGGGTCTGGGCAGCGCCGTCGTGCTCCCCGGAGTGGAGGCGGCCGAGCGCGCCGGGGTGCCCGCCTTC
CTGGAGACCTCCGCGCCCCGCAACCTCCCCTTCTACGAGCGGCTCGGCTTCACCGTCACCGCCGACGTCG
AGGTGCCCGAAGGACCGCGCACCTGGTGCATGACCCGCAAGCCCGGTGCCTGACGGGCGCGTCTGGAACA
ATCAACCTCTGGATTACAAAATTTGTGAAAGATTGACTGGTATTCTTAACTATGTTGCTCCTTTTACGCT
ATGTGGATACGCTGCTTTAATGCCTTTGTATCATGCTATTGCTTCCCGTATGGCTTTCATTTTCTCCTCC
TTGTATAAATCCTGGTTGCTGTCTCTTTATGAGGAGTTGTGGCCCGTTGTCAGGCAACGTGGCGTGGTGT
GCACTGTGTTTGCTGACGCAACCCCCACTGGTTGGGGCATTGCCACCACCTGTCAGCTCCTTTCCGGGAC
TTTCGCTTTCCCCCTCCCTATTGCCACGGCGGAACTCATCGCCGCCTGCCTTGCCCGCTGCTGGACAGGG
GCTCGGCTGTTGGGCACTGACAATTCCGTGGTGTTGTCGGGGAAGCTGACGTCCTTTCCATGGCTGCTCG
CCTGTGTTGCCACCTGGATTCTGCGCGGGACGTCCTTCTGCTACGTCCCTTCGGCCCTCAATCCAGCGGA
CCTTCCTTCCCGCGGCCTGCTGCCGGCTCTGCGGCCTCTTCCGCGTCTTCGCCTTCGCCCTCAGACGAGT
CGGATCTCCCTTTGGGCCGCCTCCCCGCCTGGAATTAATTCTGCAGTCGAGACCTAGAAAAACATGGAGC
AATCACAAGTAGCAATACAGCAGCTACCAATGCTGATTGTGCCTGGCTAGAAGCACAAGAGGAGGAGGAG
GTGGGTTTTCCAGTCACACCTCAGGTACCTTTAAGACCAATGACTTACAAGGCAGCTGTAGATCTTAGCC
ACTTTTTAAAAGAAAAGAGGGGACTGGAAGGGCTAATTCACTCCCAACGAAGACAAGATATCCTTGATCT
GTGGATCTACCACACACAAGGCTACTTCCCTGATTAGCAGAACTACACACCAGGGCCAGGGGTCAGATAT
CCACTGACCTTTGGATGGTGCTACAAGCTAGTACCAGTTGAGCCAGATAAGGTAGAAGAGGCCAATAAAG
GAGAGAACACCAGCTTGTTACACCCTGTGAGCCTGCATGGGATGGATGACCCGGAGAGAGAAGTGTTAGA
GTGGAGGTTTGACAGCCGCCTAGCATTTCATCACGTGGCCCGAGAGCTGCATCCGGAGTACTTCAAGAAC
TGCTGATATCGAGCTTGCTACAAGGGACTTTCCGCTGGGGACTTTCCAGGGAGGCGTGGCCTGGGCGGGA
CTGGGGAGTGGCGAGCCCTCAGATCCTGCATATAAGCAGCTGCTTTTTGCCTGTACTGGGTCTCTCTGGT
TAGACCAGATCTGAGCCTGGGAGCTCTCTGGCTAACTAGGGAACCCACTGCTTAAGCCTCAATAAAGCTT
GCCTTGAGTGCTTCAAGTAGTGTGTGCCCGTCTGTTGTGTGACTCTGGTAACTAGAGATCCCTCAGACCC
TTTTAGTCAGTGTGGAAAATCTCTAGCAGTAGTAGTTCATGTCATCTTATTATTCAGTATTTATAACTTG
CAAAGAAATGAATATCAGAGAGTGAGAGGCCTTGACATTGCTAGCGTTTACCGTCGACCTCTAGCTAGAG
CTTGGCGTAATCATGGTCATAGCTGTTTCCTGTGTGAAATTGTTATCCGCTCACAATTCCACACAACATA
CGAGCCGGAAGCATAAAGTGTAAAGCCTGGGGTGCCTAATGAGTGAGCTAACTCACATTAATTGCGTTGC
GCTCACTGCCCGCTTTCCAGTCGGGAAACCTGTCGTGCCAGCTGCATTAATGAATCGGCCAACGCGCGGG
GAGAGGCGGTTTGCGTATTGGGCGCTCTTCCGCTTCCTCGCTCACTGACTCGCTGCGCTCGGTCGTTCGG
CTGCGGCGAGCGGTATCAGCTCACTCAAAGGCGGTAATACGGTTATCCACAGAATCAGGGGATAACGCAG
GAAAGAACATGTGAGCAAAAGGCCAGCAAAAGGCCAGGAACCGTAAAAAGGCCGCGTTGCTGGCGTTTTT
CCATAGGCTCCGCCCCCCTGACGAGCATCACAAAAATCGACGCTCAAGTCAGAGGTGGCGAAACCCGACA
GGACTATAAAGATACCAGGCGTTTCCCCCTGGAAGCTCCCTCGTGCGCTCTCCTGTTCCGACCCTGCCGC
TTACCGGATACCTGTCCGCCTTTCTCCCTTCGGGAAGCGTGGCGCTTTCTCATAGCTCACGCTGTAGGTA
TCTCAGTTCGGTGTAGGTCGTTCGCTCCAAGCTGGGCTGTGTGCACGAACCCCCCGTTCAGCCCGACCGC
TGCGCCTTATCCGGTAACTATCGTCTTGAGTCCAACCCGGTAAGACACGACTTATCGCCACTGGCAGCAG
CCACTGGTAACAGGATTAGCAGAGCGAGGTATGTAGGCGGTGCTACAGAGTTCTTGAAGTGGTGGCCTAA
CTACGGCTACACTAGAAGAACAGTATTTGGTATCTGCGCTCTGCTGAAGCCAGTTACCTTCGGAAAAAGA
GTTGGTAGCTCTTGATCCGGCAAACAAACCACCGCTGGTAGCGGTGGTTTTTTTGTTTGCAAGCAGCAGA
TTACGCGCAGAAAAAAAGGATCTCAAGAAGATCCTTTGATCTTTTCTACGGGGTCTGACGCTCAGTGGAA
CGAAAACTCACGTTAAGGGATTTTGGTCATGAGATTATCAAAAAGGATCTTCACCTAGATCCTTTTAAAT
TAAAAATGAAGTTTTAAATCAATCTAAAGTATATATGAGTAAACTTGGTCTGACAGTTACCAATGCTTAA
TCAGTGAGGCACCTATCTCAGCGATCTGTCTATTTCGTTCATCCATAGTTGCCTGACTCCCCGTCGTGTA
GATAACTACGATACGGGAGGGCTTACCATCTGGCCCCAGTGCTGCAATGATACCGCGAGACCCACGCTCA
CCGGCTCCAGATTTATCAGCAATAAACCAGCCAGCCGGAAGGGCCGAGCGCAGAAGTGGTCCTGCAACTT
TATCCGCCTCCATCCAGTCTATTAATTGTTGCCGGGAAGCTAGAGTAAGTAGTTCGCCAGTTAATAGTTT
GCGCAACGTTGTTGCCATTGCTACAGGCATCGTGGTGTCACGCTCGTCGTTTGGTATGGCTTCATTCAGC
TCCGGTTCCCAACGATCAAGGCGAGTTACATGATCCCCCATGTTGTGCAAAAAAGCGGTTAGCTCCTTCG
GTCCTCCGATCGTTGTCAGAAGTAAGTTGGCCGCAGTGTTATCACTCATGGTTATGGCAGCACTGCATAA
TTCTCTTACTGTCATGCCATCCGTAAGATGCTTTTCTGTGACTGGTGAGTACTCAACCAAGTCATTCTGA
GAATAGTGTATGCGGCGACCGAGTTGCTCTTGCCCGGCGTCAATACGGGATAATACCGCGCCACATAGCA
GAACTTTAAAAGTGCTCATCATTGGAAAACGTTCTTCGGGGCGAAAACTCTCAAGGATCTTACCGCTGTT
GAGATCCAGTTCGATGTAACCCACTCGTGCACCCAACTGATCTTCAGCATCTTTTACTTTCACCAGCGTT
TCTGGGTGAGCAAAAACAGGAAGGCAAAATGCCGCAAAAAAGGGAATAAGGGCGACACGGAAATGTTGAA
TACTCATACTCTTCCTTTTTCAATATTATTGAAGCATTTATCAGGGTTATTGTCTCATGAGCGGATACAT
ATTTGAATGTATTTAGAAAAATAAACAAATAGGGGTTCCGCGCACATTTCCCCGAAAAGTGCCACCTGAC
GTCGACGGATCGGGAGATCAACTTGTTTATTGCAGCTTATAATGGTTACAAATAAAGCAATAGCATCACA
AATTTCACAAATAAAGCATTTTTTTCACTGCATTCTAGTTGTGGTTTGTCCAAACTCATCAATGTATCTT
ATCATGTCTGGATCAACTGGATAACTCAAGCTAACCAAAATCATCCCAAACTTCCCACCCCATACCCTAT
TACCACTGCCAATTACCTGTGGTTTCATTTACTCTAAACCTGTGATTCCTCTGAATTATTTTCATTTTAA
AGAAATTGTATTTGTTAAATATGTACTACAAACTTAGTAGTT
